Addgene plasmid #14814: pGex-3x Flag MKK3
Depositing lab: Roger Davis. Depositing organization: University of Massachusetts, Worcester. Publication: Independent human MAP-kinase signal transduction pathways defined by MEK and MKK isoforms. Derijard B, Raingeaud J, Barrett T, Wu IH, Han J, Ulevitch RJ, Davis RJ. Science. 1995 Feb 3. 267(5198):682-5. 10.1126/science.7839144 PubMed 7839144.
Backbone
  Vector backbone: pGex 3x
  Backbone manufacturer: Amersham
  Backbone size w/o insert (bp): 4952
  Vector type: Bacterial Expression
Growth in bacteria
  Bacterial resistance: Ampicillin, 100 μg/mL
  Growth temperature: 37°C
  Growth strain: DH5alpha
  Copy number: High Copy
Gene/Insert
  Gene/Insert name: MKK3
  Species: H. sapiens (human)
  Insert size (bp): 1741
  Entrez Gene: MAP2K3 (a.k.a. MAPKK3, MEK3, MKK3, PRKMK3, SAPKK-2, SAPKK2)
  Tag / fusion protein: Flag (N terminal on insert)
  Cloning method: Restriction Enzyme; 5′ cloning site EcoRI (not destroyed); 3′ cloning site EcoRI (not destroyed)
  Sequencing primers: 5′ pGex 5'; 3′ pGex 3'
Terms and licenses: Academic/Nonprofit Terms; Industry Terms: Not Available to Industry
How to cite: pGex-3x Flag MKK3 was a gift from Roger Davis (Addgene plasmid # 14814 ; http://n2t.net/addgene:14814 ; RRID:Addgene_14814)
