[The description below was written by a language model from this plasmid's Addgene catalogue record and pLannotate feature annotations shown in this document.]
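Description:
pGex-3x Flag MKK3 is a bacterial expression plasmid built on the pGEX-3X backbone and designed to produce human MKK3 (MAP2K3, also called MEK3 or SAPKK2) in E. coli as a glutathione S-transferase fusion protein. It replicates from a high-copy ColE1/pMB1-type origin and is selected with ampicillin through the β-lactamase (AmpR) gene and its own promoter. The backbone also carries lacI with its promoter, so the plasmid supplies its own lac repressor. Remnants of pBR322 (bom and rop fragments) and a lac promoter/lacZα segment are annotated too, and these are typical of this vector family.

The expression cassette is driven by the tac promoter, a strong trp/lac hybrid, followed by a lac operator. Transcription is therefore held off by LacI and induced with IPTG. Downstream lies the Schistosoma japonicum GST coding sequence, then a short FLAG epitope, then the MAP2K3 coding region. The FLAG element is annotated as a fragment of 3xFLAG, but its length is consistent with a single tag at the N terminus of the insert. The expected product is therefore GST–Flag–MKK3. The insert was cloned into an EcoRI site that is retained at both ends. The catalogued insert is longer than the annotated MKK3 coding region, and a pBluescript polylinker fragment is annotated in the stretch downstream of it, so the insert probably includes non-coding cDNA sequence and remnants of an earlier cloning vector.

MKK3 is a dual-specificity kinase that phosphorylates and activates p38 MAP kinase in response to cytokines and stress. The construct suits glutathione-affinity purification of recombinant MKK3 for in vitro kinase assays and binding studies, and the FLAG epitope allows detection or immunoprecipitation.
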