Features (pLannotate 1.2.2; 19 found; start..end, strand, type, name):
      5..56      -  misc_feature   bom (fragment): basis of mobility region from pBR322
     63..140     +  promoter       lacI promoter: lacI
    141..1223    +  CDS            lacI: lac repressor; lacI; The lac repressor binds to the lac operator to inhibit transcription in E. coli. This inhibition can be relieved by adding lactose or isopropyl-β-D-thiogalactopyranoside (IPTG).
   1236..1257    +  protein_bind   CAP binding site: CAP binding activates transcription in the presence of cAMP. E. coli catabolite activator protein
   1272..1302    +  promoter       lac promoter: promoter for the E. coli lac operon
   1310..1326    +  protein_bind   lac operator: The lac repressor binds to the lac operator to inhibit transcription in E. coli. This inhibition can be relieved by adding lactose or isopropyl-β-D-thiogalactopyranoside (IPTG). lac repressor encoded by lacI
   1346..1519    +  CDS            lacZα: LacZα fragment of β-galactosidase; lacZ fragment
   1783..1899    -  CDS            yciV (fragment): RNAAM_ECOLI - Also known as trpH From Escherichia coli (strain K12).
   1975..2003    +  promoter       tac promoter: strong E. coli promoter; hybrid between the trp and lac UV5 promoters
   2011..2027    +  protein_bind   lac operator: The lac repressor binds to the lac operator to inhibit transcription in E. coli. This inhibition can be relieved by adding lactose or isopropyl-β-D-thiogalactopyranoside (IPTG). lac repressor encoded by lacI
   2050..2703    +  CDS            GST26_SCHJA: Experimental evidence at protein level: Swiss-Prot protein existence level 1. GST isoenzymes appear to play a central role in the parasite detoxification system. Other functions are also suspected including a role in increasing the solubility of haematin in the parasite gut. From Schistosoma japonicum (Blood fluke).
   2760..2783    +  CDS            3xFLAG (fragment): three tandem FLAG® epitope tags
   2785..3735    +  CDS            MAP2K3 (fragment): MP2K3_HUMAN - Also known as MEK3, MKK3, PRKMK3, SKK2. Experimental evidence at protein level: Swiss-Prot protein existence level 1. Dual specificity kinase. Is activated by cytokines and environmental stress in vivo. Catalyzes the concomitant phosphorylation of a threonine and a tyrosine residue in the MAP kinase p38. Part of a signaling cascade that begins with the activation of the adrenergic receptor ADRA1B and leads to the activation of MAPK14. From Homo sapiens (Human).
   4475..4518    -  misc_feature   MCS (fragment): pBluescript multiple cloning site
   4538..4577    +  CDS            rop (fragment): Rop protein, which maintains plasmids at low copy number; rop
   4679..4719    +  misc_feature   bom (fragment): basis of mobility region from pBR322
   4824..4928    +  promoter       AmpR promoter: bla
   4929..5789    +  CDS            AmpR: β-lactamase; bla; confers resistance to ampicillin, carbenicillin, and related antibiotics
   5960..6548    +  rep_origin     ori: high-copy-number ColE1/pMB1/pBR322/pUC origin of replication
>Addgene plasmid #14814 | pGex-3x Flag MKK3 | addgene full sequence | sequence record 154445 | Addgene NGS results
AGCGCCTGATGCGGTATTTTCTCCTTACGCATCTGTGCGGTATTTCACACCGCATAAATTCCGACACCAT
CGAATGGCGCAAAACCTTTCGCGGTATGGCATGATAGCGCCCGGAAGAGAGTCAATTCAGGGTGGTGAAT
GTGAAACCAGTAACGTTATACGATGTCGCAGAGTATGCCGGTGTCTCTTATCAGACCGTTTCCCGCGTGG
TGAACCAGGCCAGCCACGTTTCTGCGAAAACGCGGGAAAAAGTGGAAGCGGCGATGGCGGAGCTGAATTA
CATTCCCAACCGCGTGGCACAACAACTGGCGGGCAAACAGTCGTTGCTGATTGGCGTTGCCACCTCCAGT
CTGGCCCTGCACGCGCCGTCGCAAATTGTCGCGGCGATTAAATCTCGCGCCGATCAACTGGGTGCCAGCG
TGGTGGTGTCGATGGTAGAACGAAGCGGCGTCGAAGCCTGTAAAGCGGCGGTGCACAATCTTCTCGCGCA
ACGCGTCAGTGGGCTGATCATTAACTATCCGCTGGATGACCAGGATGCCATTGCTGTGGAAGCTGCCTGC
ACTAATGTTCCGGCGTTATTTCTTGATGTCTCTGACCAGACACCCATCAACAGTATTATTTTCTCCCATG
AAGACGGTACGCGACTGGGCGTGGAGCATCTGGTCGCATTGGGTCACCAGCAAATCGCGCTGTTAGCGGG
CCCATTAAGTTCTGTCTCGGCGCGTCTGCGTCTGGCTGGCTGGCATAAATATCTCACTCGCAATCAAATT
CAGCCGATAGCGGAACGGGAAGGCGACTGGAGTGCCATGTCCGGTTTTCAACAAACCATGCAAATGCTGA
ATGAGGGCATCGTTCCCACTGCGATGCTGGTTGCCAACGATCAGATGGCGCTGGGCGCAATGCGCGCCAT
TACCGAGTCCGGGCTGCGCGTTGGTGCGGATATCTCGGTAGTGGGATACGACGATACCGAAGACAGCTCA
TGTTATATCCCGCCGTTAACCACCATCAAACAGGATTTTCGCCTGCTGGGGCAAACCAGCGTGGACCGCT
TGCTGCAACTCTCTCAGGGCCAGGCGGTGAAGGGCAATCAGCTGTTGCCCGTCTCACTGGTGAAAAGAAA
AACCACCCTGGCGCCCAATACGCAAACCGCCTCTCCCCGCGCGTTGGCCGATTCATTAATGCAGCTGGCA
CGACAGGTTTCCCGACTGGAAAGCGGGCAGTGAGCGCAACGCAATTAATGTAAGTTAGCTCACTCATTAG
GCACCCCAGGCTTTACACTTTATGCTTCCGGCTCGTATGTTGTGTGGAATTGTGAGCGGATAACAATTTC
ACACAGGAAACAGCTATGACCATGATTACGGATTCACTGGCCGTCGTTTTACAACGTCGTGACTGGGAAA
ACCCTGGCGTTACCCAACTTAATCGCCTTGCAGCACATCCCCCTTTCGCCAGCTGGCGTAATAGCGAAGA
GGCCCGCACCGATCGCCCTTCCCAACAGTTGCGCAGCCTGAATGGCGAATGGCGCTTTGCCTGGTTTCCG
GCACCAGAAGCGGTGCCGGAAAGCTGGCTGGAGTGCGATCTTCCTGAGGCCGATACTGTCGTCGTCCCCT
CAAACTGGCAGATGCACGGTTACGATGCGCCCATCTACACCAACGTGACCTATCCCATTACGGTCAATCC
GCCGTTTGTTCCCACGGAGAATCCGACGGGTTGTTACTCGCTCACATTTAATGTTGATGAAAGCTGGCTA
CAGGAAGGCCAGACGCGAATTATTTTTGATGGCGTTGGAATTAGCTTATCGACTGCACGGTGCACCAATG
CTTCTGGCGTCAGGCAGCCATCGGAAGCTGTGGTATGGCTGTGCAGGTCGTAAATCACTGCATAATTCGT
GTCGCTCAAGGCGCACTCCCGTTCTGGATAATGTTTTTTGCGCCGACATCATAACGGTTCTGGCAAATAT
TCTGAAATGAGCTGTTGACAATTAATCATCGGCTCGTATAATGTGTGGAATTGTGAGCGGATAACAATTT
CACACAGGAAACAGTATTCATGTCCCCTATACTAGGTTATTGGAAAATTAAGGGCCTTGTGCAACCCACT
CGACTTCTTTTGGAATATCTTGAAGAAAAATATGAAGAGCATTTGTATGAGCGCGATGAAGGTGATAAAT
GGCGAAACAAAAAGTTTGAATTGGGTTTGGAGTTTCCCAATCTTCCTTATTATATTGATGGTGATGTTAA
ATTAACACAGTCTATGGCCATCATACGTTATATAGCTGACAAGCACAACATGTTGGGTGGTTGTCCAAAA
GAGCGTGCAGAGATTTCAATGCTTGAAGGAGCGGTTTTGGATATTAGATACGGTGTTTCGAGAATTGCAT
ATAGTAAAGACTTTGAAACTCTCAAAGTTGATTTTCTTAGCAAGCTACCTGAAATGCTGAAAATGTTCGA
AGATCGTTTATGTCATAAAACATATTTAAATGGTGATCATGTAACCCATCCTGACTTCATGTTGTATGAC
GCTCTTGATGTTGTTTTATACATGGACCCAATGTGCCTGGATGCGTTCCCAAAATTAGTTTGTTTTAAAA
AACGTATTGAAGCTATCCCACAAATTGATAAGTACTTGAAATCCAGCAAGTATATAGCATGGCCTTTGCA
GGGCTGGCAAGCCACGTTTGGTGGTGGCGACCATCCTCCAAAATCGGATCTGATCGAAGGTCGTGGGATC
CCCGAATTCCCAGCTTCGGCAGCCAACATGGACTATAAGGACGATGACGACAAATCCAAGCCACCCGCAC
CCAACCCCACACCCCCCCGGAACCTGGACTCCCGGACCTTCATCACCATTGGAGACAGAAACTTTGAGGT
GGAGGCTGATGACTTGGTGACCATCTCAGAACTGGGCCGTGGAGCCTATGGGGTGGTAGAGAAGGTGCGG
CACGCCCAGAGCGGCACCATCATGGCCGTGAAGCGGATCCGGGCCACCGTGAACTCACAGGAGCAGAAGC
GGCTGCTCATGGACCTGGACATCAACATGCGCACGGTCGACTGTTTCTACACTGTCACCTTCTACGGGGC
ACTATTCAGAGAGGGAGACGTGTGGATCTGCATGGAGCTCATGGACACATCCTTGGACAAGTTCTACCGG
AAGGTGCTGGATAAAAACATGACAATTCCAGAGGACATCCTTGGGGAGATTGCTGTGTCTATCGTGCGGG
CCCTGGAGCATCTGCACAGCAAGCTGTCGGTGATCCACAGAGATGTGAAGCCCTCCAATGTCCTTATCAA
CAAGGAGGGCCATGTGAAGATGTGTGACTTTGGCATCAGTGGCTACTTGGTGGACTCTGTGGCCAAGACG
ATGGATGCCGGCTGCAAGCCCTACATGGCCCCTGAGAGGATCAACCCAGAGCTGAACCAGAAGGGCTACA
ATGTCAAGTCCGACGTCTGGAGCCTGGGCATCACCATGATTGAGATGGCCATCCTGCGGTTCCCTTACGA
GTCCTGGGGGACCCCGTTCCAGCAGCTGAAGCAGGTGGTGGAGGAGCCGTCCCCCCAGCTCCCAGCCGAC
CGTTTCTCCCCCGAGTTTGTGGACTTCACTGCTCAGTGCCTGAGGAAGAACCCCGCAGAGCGTATGAGCT
ACCTGGAGCTGATGGAGCACCCCTTCTTCACCTTGCACAAAACCAAGAAGACGGACATTGCTGCCTTCGT
GAAGAAGATCCTGGGAGAAGACTCATAGGGGCTGGGCCTCGGACCCCACTCCGGCCCTCCAGAGCCCCAC
AGCCCCATCTGCGGGGGCAGTGCTCACCCACACCATAAGCTACTGCCATCCTGGCCCAGGGCATCTGGGA
GGAACCGAGGGGGCTGCTCCCACCTGGCTCTGTGGCGAGCCATTTGTCCCAAGTGCCAAAGAAGCAGACC
ATTGGGGCTCCCAGCCAGGCCCTTGTCGGCCCCACCAGTGCCTCTCCCTGCTGCTCCTAGGACCCGTCTC
CAGCTGCTGAGATCCTGGACTGAGGGGGCCTGGATGCCCCCTGTGGATGCTGCTGCCCCTGCACAGCAGG
CTGCCAGTGCCTGGGTGGATGGGCCACCGCCTTGCCCAGCCTGGATGCCATCCAAGTTGTATATTTTTTT
AATCTCTCGACTGAATGGACTTTGCACACTTTGGCCCAGGGTGGCCACACCTCTATCCCGGCTTTGGTGC
GGGGTACACAAGAGGGGATGAGTTGTGTGAATACCCCAAGACTCCCATGAGGGAGATGCCATGAGCCGCC
CAAGGCCTTCCCCTGGCACTGGCAAACAGGGCCTCTGCGGAGCACACTGGCTCACCCAGTCCTGCCCGCC
ACCGTTATCGGTGTCATTCACCTTTCGTGTTTTTTTTAATTTATCCTCTGTTGATTTTTTCTTTTGCTTT
ATGGGTTTGGCTTGTTTTTCTTGCATGGTTTGGAGCTGATCGCTTCTCCCCCACCCCCTAGGGGGAATTC
CTGCAGCCCGGGGGATCCACTAGTTCTAGAGCGGCCGCATCGTGACTGACTGACGATCTGCCTCGCGCGT
TTCGGTGATGACGGTGAAAACCTCTGACACATGCAGCTCCCGGAGACGGTCACAGCTTGTCTGTAAGCGG
ATGCCGGGAGCAGACAAGCCCGTCAGGGCGCGTCAGCGGGTGTTGGCGGGTGTCGGGGCGCAGCCATGAC
CCAGTCACGTAGCGATAGCGGAGTGTATAATTCTTGAAGACGAAAGGGCCTCGTGATACGCCTATTTTTA
TAGGTTAATGTCATGATAATAATGGTTTCTTAGACGTCAGGTGGCACTTTTCGGGGAAATGTGCGCGGAA
CCCCTATTTGTTTATTTTTCTAAATACATTCAAATATGTATCCGCTCATGAGACAATAACCCTGATAAAT
GCTTCAATAATATTGAAAAAGGAAGAGTATGAGTATTCAACATTTCCGTGTCGCCCTTATTCCCTTTTTT
GCGGCATTTTGCCTTCCTGTTTTTGCTCACCCAGAAACGCTGGTGAAAGTAAAAGATGCTGAAGATCAGT
TGGGTGCACGAGTGGGTTACATCGAACTGGATCTCAACAGCGGTAAGATCCTTGAGAGTTTTCGCCCCGA
AGAACGTTTTCCAATGATGAGCACTTTTAAAGTTCTGCTATGTGGCGCGGTATTATCCCGTGTTGACGCC
GGGCAAGAGCAACTCGGTCGCCGCATACACTATTCTCAGAATGACTTGGTTGAGTACTCACCAGTCACAG
AAAAGCATCTTACGGATGGCATGACAGTAAGAGAATTATGCAGTGCTGCCATAACCATGAGTGATAACAC
TGCGGCCAACTTACTTCTGACAACGATCGGAGGACCGAAGGAGCTAACCGCTTTTTTGCACAACATGGGG
GATCATGTAACTCGCCTTGATCGTTGGGAACCGGAGCTGAATGAAGCCATACCAAACGACGAGCGTGACA
CCACGATGCCTGCAGCAATGGCAACAACGTTGCGCAAACTATTAACTGGCGAACTACTTACTCTAGCTTC
CCGGCAACAATTAATAGACTGGATGGAGGCGGATAAAGTTGCAGGACCACTTCTGCGCTCGGCCCTTCCG
GCTGGCTGGTTTATTGCTGATAAATCTGGAGCCGGTGAGCGTGGGTCTCGCGGTATCATTGCAGCACTGG
GGCCAGATGGTAAGCCCTCCCGTATCGTAGTTATCTACACGACGGGGAGTCAGGCAACTATGGATGAACG
AAATAGACAGATCGCTGAGATAGGTGCCTCACTGATTAAGCATTGGTAACTGTCAGACCAAGTTTACTCA
TATATACTTTAGATTGATTTAAAACTTCATTTTTAATTTAAAAGGATCTAGGTGAAGATCCTTTTTGATA
ATCTCATGACCAAAATCCCTTAACGTGAGTTTTCGTTCCACTGAGCGTCAGACCCCGTAGAAAAGATCAA
AGGATCTTCTTGAGATCCTTTTTTTCTGCGCGTAATCTGCTGCTTGCAAACAAAAAAACCACCGCTACCA
GCGGTGGTTTGTTTGCCGGATCAAGAGCTACCAACTCTTTTTCCGAAGGTAACTGGCTTCAGCAGAGCGC
AGATACCAAATACTGTCCTTCTAGTGTAGCCGTAGTTAGGCCACCACTTCAAGAACTCTGTAGCACCGCC
TACATACCTCGCTCTGCTAATCCTGTTACCAGTGGCTGCTGCCAGTGGCGATAAGTCGTGTCTTACCGGG
TTGGACTCAAGACGATAGTTACCGGATAAGGCGCAGCGGTCGGGCTGAACGGGGGGTTCGTGCACACAGC
CCAGCTTGGAGCGAACGACCTACACCGAACTGAGATACCTACAGCGTGAGCTATGAGAAAGCGCCACGCT
TCCCGAAGGGAGAAAGGCGGACAGGTATCCGGTAAGCGGCAGGGTCGGAACAGGAGAGCGCACGAGGGAG
CTTCCAGGGGGAAACGCCTGGTATCTTTATAGTCCTGTCGGGTTTCGCCACCTCTGACTTGAGCGTCGAT
TTTTGTGATGCTCGTCAGGGGGGCGGAGCCTATGGAAAAACGCCAGCAACGCGGCCTTTTTACGGTTCCT
GGCCTTTTGCTGGCCTTTTGCTCACATGTTCTTTCCTGCGTTATCCCCTGATTCTGTGGATAACCGTATT
ACCGCCTTTGAGTGAGCTGATACCGCTCGCCGCAGCCGAACGACCGAGCGCAGCGAGTCAGTGAGCGAGG
AAGCGGAAG
