>Addgene plasmid #14814 | pGex-3x Flag MKK3 | addgene partial sequence | sequence record 21811 | 14814 with pGEX5'
CTGATCGAAGGTCGTGGGATCCCCGAATTCCCAGCTTCGGCAGCCAACATGGACTATTAGGACGATGACG
ACAAATCCAAGCCACCCGCACCCAACCCCACACCCCCCCGGAACCTGGACTCCCGGACCTTCATCACCAT
TGGAGACAGAAACTTTGAGGTGGAGGCTGATGACTTGGTGACCATCTCAGAACTGGGCCGTGGAGCCTAT
GGGGTGGTAGAGAAGGTGCGGCACGCCCAGAGCGGCACCATCATGGCCGTGAAGCGGATCCGGGCCACCG
TGAACTCACAGGAGCAGAAGCGGCTGCTCATGGACCTGGACATCAACATGCGCACGGTCGACTGTTTCTA
CACTGTCACCTTCTACGGGGCACTATTCAGAGAGGGAGACGTGTGGATCTGCATGGAGCTCATGGACACA
TCCTTGGACAAGTTCTACCGGAAGGTGCTGGATAAAAACATGACAATTCCAGAGGACATCCTTGGGGAGA
TTGCTGTGTCTATCGTGCGGGCCCTGGAGCATCTGCACAGCAAGCTGTCGGTGATCCACAGAGATGTGAA
GCCCTCCAATGTCCTTATCAACAAGGAGGGCCATGTGAAGATGTGTGACTTTGGCATCAGTGGCTACTTG
GTGGACTCTGTGGCCAAGACGATGGATGCCGGCTGCAAGCCCTACATGGCCCCTGAGAGGATCAACCCAG
AGCTGAACCAGAAGGGCTACAATGTCAAGTCCGACGTCTGGAGCCTGGGCATCACCATGATTGAGATGGC
CATCCTGCGGTTCCCTTACGAGTCCTGGGGGACCCCCGTTCCAGCAGCTGAAGCAGGTGGTGGAAG
