>Addgene plasmid #14814 | pGex-3x Flag MKK3 | addgene partial sequence | sequence record 21812 | 14814 with pGEX3'
ATCCCGAAACGCGCGAGGCAGATCGTCAGTCAGTCACGATGCGGCCGCTCTAGAACTAGTGGATCCCCCG
GGCTGCAGGAATTCCCCCTAGGGGGTGGGGGAGAAGCGATCAGCTCCAAACCATGCAAGAAAAACAAGCC
AAACCCATAAAGCAAAAGAAAAAATCAACAGAGGATAAATTAAAAAAAACACGAAAGGTGAATGACACCG
ATAACGGTGGCGGGCAGGACTGGGTGAGCCAGTGTGCTCCGCAGAGGCCCTGTTTGCCAGTGCCAGGGGA
AGGCCTTGGGCGGCTCATGGCATCTCCCTCATGGGAGTCTTGGGGTATTCACACAACTCATCCCCTCTTG
TGTACCCCGCACCAAAGCCGGGATAGAGGTGTGGCCACCCTGGGCCAAAGTGTGCAAAGTCCATTCAGTC
GAGAGATTAAAAAAATATACAACTTGGATGGCATCCAGGCTGGGCAAGGCGGTGGCCCATCCACCCAGGC
ACTGGCAGCCTGCTGTGCAGGGGCAGCAGCATCCACAGGGGGCATCCAGGCCCCCTCAGTCCAGGATCTC
AGCAGCTGGAGACGGGTCCTAGGAGCAGCAGGGA
